>Addgene plasmid #149527 | pGBW-m4136463 | addgene full sequence | sequence record 300219 | Addgene NGS Result
GATCTCGATCCCGCGAAATTAATACGACTCACTATAGGGGAATTGTGAGCGGATAACAATTCCCCTCTAG
AAATAATTTTGTTTAACTTTAAGAAGGAGACTCTTCTATGCACCATCATCACCATCATGGTGGTTCTGGT
ATGTCTGATTCTGAAGTTAACCAAGAAGCTAAACCTGAGGTTAAGCCAGAAGTCAAACCAGAAACTCATA
TTAACTTGAAGGTTTCTGATGGTTCTTCTGAAATCTTCTTCAAGATCAAGAAGACCACTCCATTGCGTAG
ATTGATGGAAGCTTTCGCTAAAAGACAAGGTAAAGAAATGGATTCTTTGAGATTCTTGTACGACGGTATC
AGAATTCAAGCTGATCAAACTCCTGAAGATTTGGATATGGAGGATAATGACATCATCGAAGCTCATAGAG
AACAAATTGGTGGTGGTGGTTCTGGTGAGAACCTGTACTTTCAAAGCTATAGTTTTGTATCAGAGGAAAC
GGGGACACTTATTGTCAATAGCGTGTTGCTGTTCCTAGCTTTCGTTGTTTTTCTGCTCGTGACCTTAGCG
ATCCTGACTGCCTTGCGTCTGTGTGCATACTGCTGCAACATCGTTAACGTATCCCTGGTAAAGCCGTCTT
TCTACGTGTATTCGCGCGTTAAAAACCTCAACAGCTCTAGGGTTCCCGACCTGCTTGTTTAAAGAGAATA
TAAAAAGCCAGATTATTAATCCGGCTTTTTTATTATTTAGGTTCTGTTAAGTAACTGAACCCAATGTCGT
TAGTGACGCTTACCTCTTAAGAGGTCACTGACCTAACAGCTTGACTCCAGCGTAACTGGACTGCAATCAA
CTCAAAAGCCTCCGACCGGAGGCTTTTGACTTGATCGGCACGTAAGAGGTTCCAACTTTCACCATAATGA
AATAAGATCACTACCGGGCGTATTTTTTGAGTTATCGAGATTTTCAGGAGCTAAGGAAGCTAAAATGAGT
ATTCAACATTTCCGTGTCGCCCTTATTCCCTTTTTTGCGGCATTTTGCCTTCCTGTTTTTGCTCACCCAG
AAACGCTGGTGAAAGTAAAAGATGCTGAAGATCAGTTGGGTGCACGAGTGGGTTACATCGAACTGGATCT
CAACAGCGGTAAGATCCTTGAGAGTTTACGCCCCGAAGAACGTTTTCCAATGATGAGCACTTTTAAAGTT
CTGCTATGTGGCGCGGTATTATCCCGTATTGACGCCGGGCAAGAGCAACTCGGTCGCCGCATACACTATT
CTCAGAATGACTTGGTTGAGTACTCACCAGTCACAGAAAAGCATCTCACGGATGGCATGACAGTAAGAGA
ATTATGCAGTGCTGCCATAACCATGAGTGATAACACTGCGGCCAACTTACTTCTGGCAACGATCGGAGGA
CCGAAGGAGCTAACCGCTTTTTTGCACAACATGGGGGATCATGTAACTCGCCTTGATCGTTGGGAACCGG
AGCTGAATGAAGCCATACCAAACGACGAGCGTGACACCACGATGCCTGTAGCAATGGCAACAACGTTGCG
CAAACTATTAACTGGCGAACTACTTACTCTAGCTTCCCGGCAACAATTAATAGACTGGATGGAGGCGGAT
AAAGTTGCAGGATCACTTCTGCGCTCGGCCCTCCCGGCTGGCTGGTTTATTGCTGATAAATCTGGAGCCG
GTGAGCGTGGGTCTCGCGGTATCATTGCAGCACTGGGGCCAGATGGTAAGCCCTCCCGCATCGTAGTTAT
CTACACGACGGGGAGTCAGGCAACTATGGATGAACGAAATAGACAGATCGCTGAGATAGGTGCCTCACTG
ATTAAGCATTGGTAAGTGACCAAACAGGAAAAAACCGCCCTTAACATGGCCCGCTTTATCAGAAGCCAGA
CATTAACGCTTCTGGAGAAACTCAACGAGCTGGACGCGGATGAACAGGCAGACATCTGTGAATCGCTTCA
CGACCACGCTGATGAGCTTTACCGCAGCTGCCTCGCGCGTTTCGGTGATGACGGTGAAAACCTCTGATGA
GGGCCCAAATGTAATCACCTGGCTCACCTTCGGGTGGGCCTTTCTGCGTTGCTGGCGTTTTTCCATAGGC
TCCGCCCCCCTGACGAGCATCACAAAAATCGATGCTCAAGTCAGAGGTGGCGAAACCCGACAGGACTATA
AAGATACCAGGCGTTTCCCCCTGGAAGCTCCCTCGTGCGCTCTCCTGTTCCGACCCTGCCGCTTACCGGA
TACCTGTCCGCCTTTCTCCCTTCGGGAAGCGTGGCGCTTTCTCATAGCTCACGCTGTAGGTATCTCAGTT
CGGTGTAGGTCGTTCGCTCCAAGCTGGGCTGTGTGCACGAACCCCCCGTTCAGCCCGACCGCTGCGCCTT
ATCCGGTAACTATCGTCTTGAGTCCAACCCGGTAAGACACGACTTATCGCCACTGGCAGCAGCCACTGGT
AACAGGATTAGCAGAGCGAGGTATGTAGGCGGTGCTACAGAGTTCTTGAAGTGGTGGCCTAACTACGGCT
ACACTAGAAGAACAGTATTTGGTATCTGCGCTCTGCTGAAGCCAGTTACCTCGGAAAAAGAGTTGGTAGC
TCTTGATCCGGCAAACAAACCACCGCTGGTAGCGGTGGTCTTTTTGTTTGCAAGCAGCAGATTACGCGCA
GAAAAAAAGGATCTCAAGAAGATCCTTTGATTTTCTACCGAAGAAAGGCCCACCCGTGAAGGTGAGCCAG
TGACTTTCTGCTATGGAGGTCAGGTATGATTTAAATGGTCAGTGCGGCGCGCCAACAAAAAACCCCTAGC
CCCCCGTTTTATATCACTGCCCGCTTTCCAGTCGGGAAACCTGTCGTGCCAGCTGCATTAATGAATCGGC
CAACGCGCGGGGAGAGGCGGTTTGCGTATTGGGCGCCAGGGTGGTTTTTCTTTTCACCAGTGAGACTGGC
AACAGCTGATTGCCCTTCACCGCCTGGCCCTGAGAGAGTTGCAGCAAGCGGTCCACGCTGGTTTGCCCCA
GCAGGCGAAAATCCTGTTTGATGGTGGTTAACGGCGGGATATAACATGAGCTATCTTCGGTATCGTCGTA
TCCCACTACCGAGATATCCGCACCAACGCGCAGCCCGGACTCGGTAATGGCGCGCATTGCGCCCAGCGCC
ATCTGATCGTTGGCAACCAGCATCGCAGTGGGAACGATGCCCTCATTCAGCATTTGCATGGTTTGTTGAA
AACCGGACATGGCACTCCAGTCGCCTTCCCGTTCCGCTATCGGCTGAATTTGATTGCGAGTGAGATATTT
ATGCCAGCCAGCCAGACGCAGACGCGCCGAGACAGAACTTAATGGGCCCGCTAACAGCGCGATTTGCTGG
TGACCCAATGCGACCAGATGCTCCACGCCCAGTCGCGTACCGTCCTCATGGGAGAAAATAATACTGTTGA
TGGGTGTCTGGTCAGAGACATCAAGAAATAACGCCGGAACATTAGTGCAGGCAGCTTCCACAGCAATGGC
ATCCTGGTCATCCAGCGGATAGTTAATGATCAGCCCACTGACGCGTTGCGCGAGAAGATTGTGCACCGCC
GCTTTACAGGCTTCGACGCCGCTTCGTTCTACCATCGACACCACCACGCTGGCACCCAGTTGATCGGCGC
GAGATTTAATCGCCGCGACAATTTGCGACGGCGCGTGCAGGGCCAGACTGGAGGTGGCAACGCCAATCAG
CAACGACTGTTTGCCCGCCAGTTGTTGTGCCACGCGGTTGGGAATGTAATTCAGCTCCGCCATCGCCGCT
TCCACTTTTTCCCGCGTTTTCGCAGAAACGTGGCTGGCCTGGTTCACCACGCGGGAAACGGTCTGATAAG
AGACACCGGCATACTCTGCGACATCGTATAACGTTACTGGTTTCATATTCACCACCCTGAATTGACTGTC
TTCCGGGCGCTATCATGCCATACCGCGAAAGGTTTTGCGCCATTCGATACTAGTAGCGGCCGGATG
Features (pLannotate 1.2.2; 14 found; start..end, strand, type, name):
     20..38      +  promoter       T7 promoter: promoter for bacteriophage T7 RNA polymerase
     39..63      +  protein_bind   lac operator: The lac repressor binds to the lac operator to inhibit transcription in E. coli. This inhibition can be relieved by adding lactose or isopropyl-β-D-thiogalactopyranoside (IPTG). lac repressor encoded by lacI
     78..100     +  RBS            RBS: efficient ribosome binding site from bacteriophage T7 gene 10 (Olins and Rangwala, 1989)
    141..434     +  CDS            SMT3: SMT3_YEAST - Experimental evidence at protein level: Swiss-Prot protein existence level 1. Not known; suppressor of MIF2 mutations. From Saccharomyces cerevisiae (strain ATCC 204508 / S288c) (Baker's yeast).
    468..689     +  CDS            E: VEMP_SARS2 - Experimental evidence at protein level: Swiss-Prot protein existence level 1. Plays a central role in virus morphogenesis and assembly. Acts as a viroporin and self-assembles in host membranes forming pentameric protein-lipid pores that allow ion transport. Also plays a role in the induction of apoptosis (By similarity). Regulates the localization of S protein at cis-Golgi, the place of virus budding (PubMed:33229438). May act by slowing down the cell secretory pathway (PubMed:33229438). May interfere with tight-junction stability by interacting with host MPP5. This would result i
    842..871     +  terminator     tonB terminator (fragment): bidirectional E. coli tonB-P14 transcription terminator
    872..974     +  promoter       cat promoter: promoter of the E. coli cat gene encoding chloramphenicol acetyltransferase
    975..1835    +  CDS            AmpR: β-lactamase; bla; confers resistance to ampicillin, carbenicillin, and related antibiotics
   1836..2027    +  CDS            rop: Rop protein, which maintains plasmids at low copy number; rop
   2051..2078    +  terminator     T7Te terminator: phage T7 early transcription terminator
   2090..2677    -  rep_origin     ori: high-copy-number ColE1/pMB1/pBR322/pUC origin of replication
   2699..2728    -  terminator     T3Te terminator: phage T3 early transcription terminator
   2817..3896    -  CDS            lacI: LACI_ECOLI - Experimental evidence at protein level: Swiss-Prot protein existence level 1. Repressor of the lactose operon. Binds allolactose as an inducer. From Escherichia coli (strain K12).
   3897..3968    -  promoter       lacI promoter (fragment): lacI
