[The description below was written by a language model from this plasmid's Addgene catalogue record and pLannotate feature annotations shown in this document.]
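Description:
pGBW-m4136463 is a low-copy bacterial expression plasmid built on the pG9m-2 lacIQ ampR backbone for producing the SARS-CoV-2 envelope (E) protein in E. coli. The sequenced record is about 4 kb. It replicates from a ColE1/pMB1-family origin, and a rop gene placed directly downstream of the β-lactamase coding sequence keeps copy number low, consistent with the catalogue entry. Selection is by ampicillin, with AmpR annotated as driven by a cat promoter. The plasmid also carries its own lacI repressor gene with its promoter (lacIQ according to the backbone name). Several terminators (tonB, T7Te, T3Te) insulate the individual modules from transcriptional read-through.

The expression cassette consists of a T7 promoter immediately followed by a lac operator and the T7 gene 10 ribosome binding site, so transcription requires a host supplying T7 RNA polymerase and is held off by LacI until induced with IPTG or lactose. The open reading frame encodes a composite N-terminal tag contributed by the backbone: a 6xHis tag, a GGSG linker, yeast SUMO (annotated as SMT3), a second GGSG linker and a TEV protease cleavage site. This is followed by the wild-type E coding sequence of roughly 220 bp. The His tag permits metal-affinity purification, and SUMO is commonly used to improve the expression and solubility of difficult proteins. TEV cleavage allows the tag to be removed from the small viroporin-forming membrane protein. The record states only the purpose of bacterial expression of E. The design suits recombinant production and purification of the protein for biochemical, structural or antibody-related work, although these specific applications are not recorded.
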