Addgene plasmid #149527: pGBW-m4136463
Purpose: Bacterial expression plasmid for SARS-CoV-2 E (envelope)
Depositing lab: Ginkgo Bioworks & Benjie Chen. Depositing organization: Ginkgo Bioworks.
Backbone
  Vector backbone: pG9m-2 lacIQ ampR
  Backbone size w/o insert (bp): 3177
  Vector type: Bacterial Expression
Growth in bacteria
  Bacterial resistance: Ampicillin, 100 μg/mL
  Growth temperature: 37°C
  Growth strain: DH5alpha
  Copy number: Low Copy
Gene/Insert
  Gene/Insert name: SARS-CoV-2 E (envelope) (alt names: envelope protein; E protein)
  Species: Escherichia coli str. K-12 substr. MG1655; Severe acute respiratory syndrome coronavirus 2
  Insert size (bp): 221
  Mutation: wt
  Entrez Gene: E (a.k.a. GU280_gp04)
  Promoter: Promoter | pT7 ; Operator | lacO ; RBS | T7_rbs ; Start Codon | ATG
  Tag / fusion protein: 6xHIS;Linker_GGSG;SUMO tag;Linker_GGSG;Cleavable TEV (N terminal on backbone)
  Cloning method: Unknown
Resource information
  A portion of this plasmid was derived from a plasmid made by: GinkgoBioworks
Depositor comments: NCBI reference sequence: YP_009724392.1
How to cite: pGBW-m4136463 was a gift from Ginkgo Bioworks & Benjie Chen (Addgene plasmid # 149527 ; http://n2t.net/addgene:149527 ; RRID:Addgene_149527)
